>Addgene plasmid #65665 | pFRT-TODestFLAGHA_RBPMS_R38E | addgene partial sequence | sequence record 116108 | CMV-F 5'-CGCAAATGGGCGGTAGGCGTG-3'
TATCAGTGATAGAGATCTCCCTATCAGTGATAGAGATCGTCGACGAGCTCGTTTAGTGAACCGTCAGATC
GCCTGGAGACGCCATCCACGCTGTTTTGACCTCCATAGAAGACACCGGGACCGATCCAGCCTCCGGACTC
TAGCGTTTAAACTTAAGCTTGGTACCATGGACTACAAGGACGACGATGACAAGTACCCTTATGACGTGCC
CGATTACGCTTTGAACCAGATATCAACAAGTTTGTACAAAAAAGCAGGCTCCACCATGGGAACCAATTCA
GTCGACATGAACAACGGCGGCAAAGCCGAGAAGGAGAACACCCCGAGCGAGGCCAACCTTCAGGAGGAGG
AGGTCCGGACCCTATTTGTCAGTGGCCTTCCTCTGGACATTAAACCTGAGGAGCTCTATCTGCTTTTCAG
ACCATTTAAGGGCTATGAGGGTTCTCTTATAAAGCTCACATCTAAACAGCCTGTAGGTTTTGTCAGTTTT
GACAGTCGCTCAGAAGCAGAGGCTGCAAAGAATGCTTTGAATGGCATCCGCTTCGATCCTGAAATTCCGC
AAACACTACGACTAGAGTTTGCTAAGGCAAACACGAAGATGGCCAAGAACAAACTCGTAGGGACTCCAAA
CCCCAGTACTCCTCTGCCCAACACTGTACCTCAGTTCATTGCCAGAGAGCCATATGAGCTCACAGTGCCT
GCACTTTACCCCAGTAGCCCTGAAGTGTGGGCCCCGTACCCTCTGTACCCAGCGGAGTTAGCGCCTGCTC
TACCTCCTCCTGCTTTCACCTATCCCGCTTCACTGCATGCCCAGATGCGCTGGCTCCCTCCCTCCGAGGC
TACTTCTCAGGGCTGGAAGTCCCGTCAGTTCTGC
