>Addgene plasmid #65665 | pFRT-TODestFLAGHA_RBPMS_R38E | depositor full sequence | sequence record 116110 | pFRT-TODestFLAGHA_RBPMS_R38E sequence 814 bps
TTATCTATGCGGCCGCGGATCAGGTACGCGTAGAATCGAGACCGAGGAGAGGGTTAGGGATAGGCTTACC
TTCGAACCGCGGGCCCTCTAGACTTGAGCGGCCGCCACTGTGCTGGATATCAACCACTTTGTACAAGAAA
GCTGGGTCTAGATATCTCGAGTGCGGCCGCTCAGCAGAACTGACGGGACTTCCAGCCCTGAGAAGTAGCC
TCGGAGGGAGGGAGCCAGCGCATCTGGGCATGCAGTGAAGCGGGATAGGTGAAAGCAGGAGGAGGTAGAG
CAGGCGCTAACTCCGCTGGGTACAGAGGGTACGGGGCCCACACTTCAGGGCTACTGGGGTAAAGTGCAGG
CACTGTGAGCTCATATGGCTCTCTGGCAATGAACTGAGGTACAGTGTTGGGCAGAGGAGTACTGGGGTTT
GGAGTCCCTACGAGTTTGTTCTTGGCCATCTTCGTGTTTGCCTTAGCAAACTCTAGTCGTAGTGTTTGCG
GAATTTCAGGATCGAAGCGGATGCCATTCAAAGCATTCTTTGCAGCCTCTGCTTCTGAGCGACTGTCAAA
ACTGACAAAACCTACAGGCTGTTTAGATGTGAGCTTTATAAGAGAACCCTCATAGCCCTTAAATGGTCTG
AAAAGCAGATAGAGCTCCTCAGGTTTAATGTCCAGAGGAAGGCCACTGACAAATAGGGTCCGGACCTCCT
CCTCCTGAAGGTTGGCCTCGCTCGGGGTGTTCTCCTTCTCGGCTTTGCCGCCGTTGTTCATGTCGACTGA
ATTGGTTCCCATGGTGGAGCCTGCTTTTTTGTACAAACTTGTTG
