[The description below was written by a language model from this plasmid's Addgene catalogue record.]
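Description:
pFRT-TODestFLAGHA_RBPMS_R38E is a mammalian expression plasmid built on a modified pcDNA5/FRT/TO backbone that was converted into a Gateway destination vector carrying an N-terminal FLAG-HA tandem epitope tag. It is propagated in E. coli under ampicillin selection. The record lists hygromycin and blasticidin as the mammalian selectable markers. In the standard pcDNA5/FRT/TO system, the plasmid carries an FRT site so that Flp recombinase can integrate it at a single defined genomic FRT locus in a suitable host cell line. Integration confers hygromycin resistance, while blasticidin is normally used to maintain the Tet repressor in the host line rather than being encoded by this plasmid. No feature table is provided, so these backbone elements are inferred from the named vector rather than confirmed from annotation.

The insert, introduced by Gateway recombination, is the human RBPMS (also known as HERMES) coding sequence of about 630 bp, carrying a point mutation that changes arginine 38 to glutamic acid. Expression is driven by a CMV promoter containing two tetracycline operator sites, so transcription is repressed in cells expressing the Tet repressor and induced by adding tetracycline or doxycycline. The BGH reverse sequencing primer indicates a bovine growth hormone polyadenylation region downstream of the insert.

The resulting FLAG-HA-RBPMS R38E protein can be detected or affinity-purified through either epitope. The associated work concerns the structural basis of CAC RNA recognition by the RRM domain of dimeric RBPMS, which suggests this construct serves as a structure-guided mutant for comparison with the wild-type protein. The record does not state the specific functional effect of R38E.
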