Addgene plasmid #65665: pFRT-TODestFLAGHA_RBPMS_R38E
Purpose: FLAG-HA expression vector with RBPMS carrying mutation R38E
Depositing lab: Thomas Tuschl. Depositing organization: Rockefeller University. Publication: Structural basis underlying CAC RNA recognition by the RRM domain of dimeric RNA-binding protein RBPMS. Teplova M, Farazi TA, Tuschl T, Patel DJ. Q Rev Biophys. 2015 Sep 8:1-11. 10.1017/S0033583515000207 PubMed 26347403.
Backbone
  Vector backbone: pcDNA5/FRT/TO
  Backbone manufacturer: Life Technologies, Modified by Tuschl lab
  Backbone size w/o insert (bp): 5372
  Vector type: Mammalian Expression
  Selectable markers: Hygromycin, Blasticidin
Growth in bacteria
  Bacterial resistance: Ampicillin, 100 μg/mL
  Growth temperature: 37°C
  Growth strain: Top10
  Copy number: Unknown
Gene/Insert
  Gene/Insert name: RBPMS
  Species: H. sapiens (human)
  Insert size (bp): 633
  Mutation: changed arginine 38 to glutamic acid
  GenBank ID: NM_001008710
  Entrez Gene: RBPMS (a.k.a. HERMES)
  Promoter: CMV, 2x Tet
  Tag / fusion protein: FLAG HA (N terminal on backbone)
  Cloning method: Gateway Cloning
  Sequencing primers: 5′ CMV Forward; 3′ BGH Reverse
Terms and licenses: Academic/Nonprofit Terms; Industry Terms: Not Available to Industry
How to cite: pFRT-TODestFLAGHA_RBPMS_R38E was a gift from Thomas Tuschl (Addgene plasmid # 65665 ; http://n2t.net/addgene:65665 ; RRID:Addgene_65665)
